>Addgene plasmid #124907 | sgMLST8_3 | addgene full sequence | sequence record 244551 | Addgene NGS Result
ATTATTGGAATTAGATAAATGGGCAAGTTTGTGGAATTGGTTTAACATAACAAATTGGCTGTGGTATATA
AAATTATTCATAATGATAGTAGGAGGCTTGGTAGGTTTAAGAATAGTTTTTGCTGTACTTTCTATAGTGA
ATAGAGTTAGGCAGGGATATTCACCATTATCGTTTCAGACCCACCTCCCAACCCCGAGGGGACCCGACAG
GCCCGAAGGAATAGAAGAAGAAGGTGGAGAGAGAGACAGAGACAGATCCATTCGATTAGTGAACGGATCG
GCACTGCGTGCGCCAATTCTGCAGACAAATGGCAGTATTCATCCACAATTTTAAAAGAAAAGGGGGGATT
GGGGGGTACAGTGCAGGGGAAAGAATAGTAGACATAATAGCAACAGACATACAAACTAAAGAATTACAAA
AACAAATTACAAAAATTCAAAATTTTCGGGTTTATTACAGGGACAGCAGAGATCCAGTTTGGTTAATTAA
GGTACCGAGGGCCTATTTCCCATGATTCCTTCATATTTGCATATACGATACAAGGCTGTTAGAGAGATAA
TTAGAATTAATTTGACTGTAAACACAAAGATATTAGTACAAAATACGTGACGTAGAAAGTAATAATTTCT
TGGGTAGTTTGCAGTTTTAAAATTATGTTTTAAAATGGACTATCATATGCTTACCGTAACTTGAAAGTAT
TTCGATTTCTTGGCTTTATATATCTTGTGGAAAGGACGAAACACCGCGCCGCCCGTGTACATCCAGGTTT
TAGAGCTAGAAATAGCAAGTTAAAATAAGGCTAGTCCGTTATCAACTTGAAAAAGTGGCACCGAGTCGGT
GCTTTTTTGAATTCGCTAGCTAGGTCTTGAAAGGAGTGGGAATTGGCTCCGGTGCCCGTCAGTGGGCAGA
GCGCACATCGCCCACAGTCCCCGAGAAGTTGGGGGGAGGGGTCGGCAATTGATCCGGTGCCTAGAGAAGG
TGGCGCGGGGTAAACTGGGAAAGTGATGTCGTGTACTGGCTCCGCCTTTTTCCCGAGGGTGGGGGAGAAC
CGTATATAAGTGCAGTAGTCGCCGTGAACGTTCTTTTTCGCAACGGGTTTGCCGCCAGAACACAGGACCG
GTTCTAGAGCGCTGCCACCATGGACAAGAAGTACAGCATCGGCCTGGACATCGGCACCAACTCTGTGGGC
TGGGCCGTGATCACCGACGAGTACAAGGTGCCCAGCAAGAAATTCAAGGTGCTGGGCAACACCGACCGGC
ACAGCATCAAGAAGAACCTGATCGGAGCCCTGCTGTTCGACAGCGGCGAAACAGCCGAGGCCACCCGGCT
GAAGAGAACCGCCAGAAGAAGATACACCAGACGGAAGAACCGGATCTGCTATCTGCAAGAGATCTTCAGC
AACGAGATGGCCAAGGTGGACGACAGCTTCTTCCACAGACTGGAAGAGTCCTTCCTGGTGGAAGAGGATA
AGAAGCACGAGCGGCACCCCATCTTCGGCAACATCGTGGACGAGGTGGCCTACCACGAGAAGTACCCCAC
CATCTACCACCTGAGAAAGAAACTGGTGGACAGCACCGACAAGGCCGACCTGCGGCTGATCTATCTGGCC
CTGGCCCACATGATCAAGTTCCGGGGCCACTTCCTGATCGAGGGCGACCTGAACCCCGACAACAGCGACG
TGGACAAGCTGTTCATCCAGCTGGTGCAGACCTACAACCAGCTGTTCGAGGAAAACCCCATCAACGCCAG
CGGCGTGGACGCCAAGGCCATCCTGTCTGCCAGACTGAGCAAGAGCAGACGGCTGGAAAATCTGATCGCC
CAGCTGCCCGGCGAGAAGAAGAATGGCCTGTTCGGAAACCTGATTGCCCTGAGCCTGGGCCTGACCCCCA
ACTTCAAGAGCAACTTCGACCTGGCCGAGGATGCCAAACTGCAGCTGAGCAAGGACACCTACGACGACGA
CCTGGACAACCTGCTGGCCCAGATCGGCGACCAGTACGCCGACCTGTTTCTGGCCGCCAAGAACCTGTCC
GACGCCATCCTGCTGAGCGACATCCTGAGAGTGAACACCGAGATCACCAAGGCCCCCCTGAGCGCCTCTA
TGATCAAGAGATACGACGAGCACCACCAGGACCTGACCCTGCTGAAAGCTCTCGTGCGGCAGCAGCTGCC
TGAGAAGTACAAAGAGATTTTCTTCGACCAGAGCAAGAACGGCTACGCCGGCTACATTGACGGCGGAGCC
AGCCAGGAAGAGTTCTACAAGTTCATCAAGCCCATCCTGGAAAAGATGGACGGCACCGAGGAACTGCTCG
TGAAGCTGAACAGAGAGGACCTGCTGCGGAAGCAGCGGACCTTCGACAACGGCAGCATCCCCCACCAGAT
CCACCTGGGAGAGCTGCACGCCATTCTGCGGCGGCAGGAAGATTTTTACCCATTCCTGAAGGACAACCGG
GAAAAGATCGAGAAGATCCTGACCTTCCGCATCCCCTACTACGTGGGCCCTCTGGCCAGGGGAAACAGCA
GATTCGCCTGGATGACCAGAAAGAGCGAGGAAACCATCACCCCCTGGAACTTCGAGGAAGTGGTGGACAA
GGGCGCTTCCGCCCAGAGCTTCATCGAGCGGATGACCAACTTCGATAAGAACCTGCCCAACGAGAAGGTG
CTGCCCAAGCACAGCCTGCTGTACGAGTACTTCACCGTGTATAACGAGCTGACCAAAGTGAAATACGTGA
CCGAGGGAATGAGAAAGCCCGCCTTCCTGAGCGGCGAGCAGAAAAAGGCCATCGTGGACCTGCTGTTCAA
GACCAACCGGAAAGTGACCGTGAAGCAGCTGAAAGAGGACTACTTCAAGAAAATCGAGTGCTTCGACTCC
GTGGAAATCTCCGGCGTGGAAGATCGGTTCAACGCCTCCCTGGGCACATACCACGATCTGCTGAAAATTA
TCAAGGACAAGGACTTCCTGGACAATGAGGAAAACGAGGACATTCTGGAAGATATCGTGCTGACCCTGAC
ACTGTTTGAGGACAGAGAGATGATCGAGGAACGGCTGAAAACCTATGCCCACCTGTTCGACGACAAAGTG
ATGAAGCAGCTGAAGCGGCGGAGATACACCGGCTGGGGCAGGCTGAGCCGGAAGCTGATCAACGGCATCC
GGGACAAGCAGTCCGGCAAGACAATCCTGGATTTCCTGAAGTCCGACGGCTTCGCCAACAGAAACTTCAT
GCAGCTGATCCACGACGACAGCCTGACCTTTAAAGAGGACATCCAGAAAGCCCAGGTGTCCGGCCAGGGC
GATAGCCTGCACGAGCACATTGCCAATCTGGCCGGCAGCCCCGCCATTAAGAAGGGCATCCTGCAGACAG
TGAAGGTGGTGGACGAGCTCGTGAAAGTGATGGGCCGGCACAAGCCCGAGAACATCGTGATCGAAATGGC
CAGAGAGAACCAGACCACCCAGAAGGGACAGAAGAACAGCCGCGAGAGAATGAAGCGGATCGAAGAGGGC
ATCAAAGAGCTGGGCAGCCAGATCCTGAAAGAACACCCCGTGGAAAACACCCAGCTGCAGAACGAGAAGC
TGTACCTGTACTACCTGCAGAATGGGCGGGATATGTACGTGGACCAGGAACTGGACATCAACCGGCTGTC
CGACTACGATGTGGACCATATCGTGCCTCAGAGCTTTCTGAAGGACGACTCCATCGACAACAAGGTGCTG
ACCAGAAGCGACAAGAACCGGGGCAAGAGCGACAACGTGCCCTCCGAAGAGGTCGTGAAGAAGATGAAGA
ACTACTGGCGGCAGCTGCTGAACGCCAAGCTGATTACCCAGAGAAAGTTCGACAATCTGACCAAGGCCGA
GAGAGGCGGCCTGAGCGAACTGGATAAGGCCGGCTTCATCAAGAGACAGCTGGTGGAAACCCGGCAGATC
ACAAAGCACGTGGCACAGATCCTGGACTCCCGGATGAACACTAAGTACGACGAGAATGACAAGCTGATCC
GGGAAGTGAAAGTGATCACCCTGAAGTCCAAGCTGGTGTCCGATTTCCGGAAGGATTTCCAGTTTTACAA
AGTGCGCGAGATCAACAACTACCACCACGCCCACGACGCCTACCTGAACGCCGTCGTGGGAACCGCCCTG
ATCAAAAAGTACCCTAAGCTGGAAAGCGAGTTCGTGTACGGCGACTACAAGGTGTACGACGTGCGGAAGA
TGATCGCCAAGAGCGAGCAGGAAATCGGCAAGGCTACCGCCAAGTACTTCTTCTACAGCAACATCATGAA
CTTTTTCAAGACCGAGATTACCCTGGCCAACGGCGAGATCCGGAAGCGGCCTCTGATCGAGACAAACGGC
GAAACCGGGGAGATCGTGTGGGATAAGGGCCGGGATTTTGCCACCGTGCGGAAAGTGCTGAGCATGCCCC
AAGTGAATATCGTGAAAAAGACCGAGGTGCAGACAGGCGGCTTCAGCAAAGAGTCTATCCTGCCCAAGAG
GAACAGCGATAAGCTGATCGCCAGAAAGAAGGACTGGGACCCTAAGAAGTACGGCGGCTTCGACAGCCCC
ACCGTGGCCTATTCTGTGCTGGTGGTGGCCAAAGTGGAAAAGGGCAAGTCCAAGAAACTGAAGAGTGTGA
AAGAGCTGCTGGGGATCACCATCATGGAAAGAAGCAGCTTCGAGAAGAATCCCATCGACTTTCTGGAAGC
CAAGGGCTACAAAGAAGTGAAAAAGGACCTGATCATCAAGCTGCCTAAGTACTCCCTGTTCGAGCTGGAA
AACGGCCGGAAGAGAATGCTGGCCTCTGCCGGCGAACTGCAGAAGGGAAACGAACTGGCCCTGCCCTCCA
AATATGTGAACTTCCTGTACCTGGCCAGCCACTATGAGAAGCTGAAGGGCTCCCCCGAGGATAATGAGCA
GAAACAGCTGTTTGTGGAACAGCACAAGCACTACCTGGACGAGATCATCGAGCAGATCAGCGAGTTCTCC
AAGAGAGTGATCCTGGCCGACGCTAATCTGGACAAAGTGCTGTCCGCCTACAACAAGCACCGGGATAAGC
CCATCAGAGAGCAGGCCGAGAATATCATCCACCTGTTTACCCTGACCAATCTGGGAGCCCCTGCCGCCTT
CAAGTACTTTGACACCACCATCGACCGGAAGAGGTACACCAGCACCAAAGAGGTGCTGGACGCCACCCTG
ATCCACCAGAGCATCACCGGCCTGTACGAGACACGGATCGACCTGTCTCAGCTGGGAGGCGACAAGCGAC
CTGCCGCCACAAAGAAGGCTGGACAGGCTAAGAAGAAGAAAGATTACAAAGACGATGACGATAAGGGATC
CGGCGCAACAAACTTCTCTCTGCTGAAACAAGCCGGAGATGTCGAAGAGAATCCTGGACCGACCGAGTAC
AAGCCCACGGTGCGCCTCGCCACCCGCGACGACGTCCCCAGGGCCGTACGCACCCTCGCCGCCGCGTTCG
CCGACTACCCCGCCACGCGCCACACCGTCGATCCGGACCGCCACATCGAGCGGGTCACCGAGCTGCAAGA
ACTCTTCCTCACGCGCGTCGGGCTCGACATCGGCAAGGTGTGGGTCGCGGACGACGGCGCCGCGGTGGCG
GTCTGGACCACGCCGGAGAGCGTCGAAGCGGGGGCGGTGTTCGCCGAGATCGGCCCGCGCATGGCCGAGT
TGAGCGGTTCCCGGCTGGCCGCGCAGCAACAGATGGAAGGCCTCCTGGCGCCGCACCGGCCCAAGGAGCC
CGCGTGGTTCCTGGCCACCGTCGGAGTCTCGCCCGACCACCAGGGCAAGGGTCTGGGCAGCGCCGTCGTG
CTCCCCGGAGTGGAGGCGGCCGAGCGCGCCGGGGTGCCCGCCTTCCTGGAGACCTCCGCGCCCCGCAACC
TCCCCTTCTACGAGCGGCTCGGCTTCACCGTCACCGCCGACGTCGAGGTGCCCGAAGGACCGCGCACCTG
GTGCATGACCCGCAAGCCCGGTGCCTGAACGCGTTAAGTCGACAATCAACCTCTGGATTACAAAATTTGT
GAAAGATTGACTGGTATTCTTAACTATGTTGCTCCTTTTACGCTATGTGGATACGCTGCTTTAATGCCTT
TGTATCATGCTATTGCTTCCCGTATGGCTTTCATTTTCTCCTCCTTGTATAAATCCTGGTTGCTGTCTCT
TTATGAGGAGTTGTGGCCCGTTGTCAGGCAACGTGGCGTGGTGTGCACTGTGTTTGCTGACGCAACCCCC
ACTGGTTGGGGCATTGCCACCACCTGTCAGCTCCTTTCCGGGACTTTCGCTTTCCCCCTCCCTATTGCCA
CGGCGGAACTCATCGCCGCCTGCCTTGCCCGCTGCTGGACAGGGGCTCGGCTGTTGGGCACTGACAATTC
CGTGGTGTTGTCGGGGAAATCATCGTCCTTTCCTTGGCTGCTCGCCTGTGTTGCCACCTGGATTCTGCGC
GGGACGTCCTTCTGCTACGTCCCTTCGGCCCTCAATCCAGCGGACCTTCCTTCCCGCGGCCTGCTGCCGG
CTCTGCGGCCTCTTCCGCGTCTTCGCCTTCGCCCTCAGACGAGTCGGATCTCCCTTTGGGCCGCCTCCCC
GCGTCGACTTTAAGACCAATGACTTACAAGGCAGCTGTAGATCTTAGCCACTTTTTAAAAGAAAAGGGGG
GACTGGAAGGGCTAATTCACTCCCAACGAAGACAAGATCTGCTTTTTGCTTGTACTGGGTCTCTCTGGTT
AGACCAGATCTGAGCCTGGGAGCTCTCTGGCTAACTAGGGAACCCACTGCTTAAGCCTCAATAAAGCTTG
CCTTGAGTGCTTCAAGTAGTGTGTGCCCGTCTGTTGTGTGACTCTGGTAACTAGAGATCCCTCAGACCCT
TTTAGTCAGTGTGGAAAATCTCTAGCAGGGCCCGTTTAAACCCGCTGATCAGCCTCGACTGTGCCTTCTA
GTTGCCAGCCATCTGTTGTTTGCCCCTCCCCCGTGCCTTCCTTGACCCTGGAAGGTGCCACTCCCACTGT
CCTTTCCTAATAAAATGAGGAAATTGCATCGCATTGTCTGAGTAGGTGTCATTCTATTCTGGGGGGTGGG
GTGGGGCAGGACAGCAAGGGGGAGGATTGGGAAGACAATAGCAGGCATGCTGGGGATGCGGTGGGCTCTA
TGGCTTCTGAGGCGGAAAGAACCAGCTGGGGCTCTAGGGGGTATCCCC
[124 nt withheld, positions 7189-7312]
C
[91 nt withheld, positions 7314-7404]
A
[49 nt withheld, positions 7406-7454]
CCTTTGACGTTGGAGTCCACGTTCTTT
[37 nt withheld, positions 7482-7518]
ACCCTATCTCGGTCTATTCTTTTGATTTATAAGGGATTTTGCCGATTTCGGCCTATTGGTTAAAAAATGA
GCTGATTTAACAAAAATTTAACGCGAATTAATTCTGTGGAATGTGTGTCAGTTAGGGTGTGGAAAGTCCC
CAGGCTCCCCAGCAGGCAGAAGTATGCAAAGCATGCATCTCAATTAGTCAGCAACCAGGTGTGGAAAGTC
CCCAGGCTCCCCAGCAGGCAGAAGTATGCAAAGCATGCATCTCAATTAGTCAGCAACCATAGTCCCGCCC
CTAACTCCGCCCATCCCGCCCCTAACTCCGCCCAGTTCCGCCCATTCTCCGCCCCATGGCTGACTAATTT
TTTTTATTTATGCAGAGGCCGAGGCCGCCTCTGCCTCTGAGCTATTCCAGAAGTAGTGAGGAGGCTTTTT
TGGAGGCCTAGGCTTTTGCAAAAAGCTCCCGGGAGCTTGTATATCCATTTTCGGATCTGATCAGCACGTG
TTGACAATTAATCATCGGCATAGTATATCGGCATAGTATAATACGACAAGGTGAGGAACTAAACCATGGC
CAAGTTGACCAGTGCCGTTCCGGTGCTCACCGCGCGCGACGTCGCCGGAGCGGTCGAGTTCTGGACCGAC
CGGCTCGGGTTCTCCCGGGACTTCGTGGAGGACGACTTCGCCGGTGTGGTCCGGGACGACGTGACCCTGT
TCATCAGCGCGGTCCAGGACCAGGTGGTGCCGGACAACACCCTGGCCTGGGTGTGGGTGCGCGGCCTGGA
CGAGCTGTACGCCGAGTGGTCGGAGGTCGTGTCCACGAACTTCCGGGACGCCTCCGGGCCGGCCATGACC
GAGATCGGCGAGCAGCCGTGGGGGCGGGAGTTCGCCCTGCGCGACCCGGCCGGCAACTGCGTGCACTTCG
TGGCCGAGGAGCAGGACTGACACGTGCTACGAGATTTCGATTCCACCGCCGCCTTCTATGAAAGGTTGGG
CTTCGGAATCGTTTTCCGGGACGCCGGCTGGATGATCCTCCAGCGCGGGGATCTCATGCTGGAGTTCTTC
GCCCACCCCAACTTGTTTATTGCAGCTTATAATGGTTACAAATAAAGCAATAGCATCACAAATTTCACAA
ATAAAGCATTTTTTTCACTGCATTCTAGTTGTGGTTTGTCCAAACTCATCAATGTATCTTATCATGTCTG
TATACCGTCGACCTCTAGCTAGAGCTTGGCGTAATCATGGTCATAGCTGTTTCCTGTGTGAAATTGTTAT
CCGCTCACAATTCCACACAACATACGAGCCGGAAGCATAAAGTGTAAAGCCTGGGGTGCCTAATGAGTGA
GCTAACTCACATTAATTGCGTTGCGCTCACTGCCCGCTTTCCAGTCGGGAAACCTGTCGTGCCAGCTGCA
TTAATGAATCGGCCAACGCGCGGGGAGAGGCGGTTTGCGTATTGGGCGCTCTTCCGCTTCCTCGCTCACT
GACTCGCTGCGCTCGGTCGTTCGGCTGCGGCGAGCGGTATCAGCTCACTCAAAGGCGGTAATACGGTTAT
CCACAGAATCAGGGGATAACGCAGGAAAGAACATGTGAGCAAAAGGCCAGCAAAAGGCCAGGAACCGTAA
AAAGGCCGCGTTGCTGGCGTTTTTCCATAGGCTCCGCCCCCCTGACGAGCATCACAAAAATCGACGCTCA
AGTCAGAGGTGGCGAAACCCGACAGGACTATAAAGATACCAGGCGTTTCCCCCTGGAAGCTCCCTCGTGC
GCTCTCCTGTTCCGACCCTGCCGCTTACCGGATACCTGTCCGCCTTTCTCCCTTCGGGAAGCGTGGCGCT
TTCTCATAGCTCACGCTGTAGGTATCTCAGTTCGGTGTAGGTCGTTCGCTCCAAGCTGGGCTGTGTGCAC
GAACCCCCCGTTCAGCCCGACCGCTGCGCCTTATCCGGTAACTATCGTCTTGAGTCCAACCCGGTAAGAC
ACGACTTATCGCCACTGGCAGCAGCCACTGGTAACAGGATTAGCAGAGCGAGGTATGTAGGCGGTGCTAC
AGAGTTCTTGAAGTGGTGGCCTAACTACGGCTACACTAGAAGAACAGTATTTGGTATCTGCGCTCTGCTG
AAGCCAGTTACCTTCGGAAAAAGAGTTGGTAGCTCTTGATCCGGCAAACAAACCACCGCTGGTAGCGGTG
GTTTTTTTGTTTGCAAGCAGCAGATTACGCGCAGAAAAAAAGGATCTCAAGAAGATCCTTTGATCTTTTC
TACGGGGTCTGACGCTCAGTGGAACGAAAACTCACGTTAAGGGATTTTGGTCATGAGATTATCAAAAAGG
ATCTTCACCTAGATCCTTTTAAATTAAAAATGAAGTTTTAAATCAATCTAAAGTATATATGAGTAAACTT
GGTCTGACAGTTACCAATGCTTAATCAGTGAGGCACCTATCTCAGCGATCTGTCTATTTCGTTCATCCAT
AGTTGCCTGACTCCCCGTCGTGTAGATAACTACGATACGGGAGGGCTTACCATCTGGCCCCAGTGCTGCA
ATGATACCGCGAGACCCACGCTCACCGGCTCCAGATTTATCAGCAATAAACCAGCCAGCCGGAAGGGCCG
AGCGCAGAAGTGGTCCTGCAACTTTATCCGCCTCCATCCAGTCTATTAATTGTTGCCGGGAAGCTAGAGT
AAGTAGTTCGCCAGTTAATAGTTTGCGCAACGTTGTTGCCATTGCTACAGGCATCGTGGTGTCACGCTCG
TCGTTTGGTATGGCTTCATTCAGCTCCGGTTCCCAACGATCAAGGCGAGTTACATGATCCCCCATGTTGT
GCAAAAAAGCGGTTAGCTCCTTCGGTCCTCCGATCGTTGTCAGAAGTAAGTTGGCCGCAGTGTTATCACT
CATGGTTATGGCAGCACTGCATAATTCTCTTACTGTCATGCCATCCGTAAGATGCTTTTCTGTGACTGGT
GAGTACTCAACCAAGTCATTCTGAGAATAGTGTATGCGGCGACCGAGTTGCTCTTGCCCGGCGTCAATAC
GGGATAATACCGCGCCACATAGCAGAACTTTAAAAGTGCTCATCATTGGAAAACGTTCTTCGGGGCGAAA
ACTCTCAAGGATCTTACCGCTGTTGAGATCCAGTTCGATGTAACCCACTCGTGCACCCAACTGATCTTCA
GCATCTTTTACTTTCACCAGCGTTTCTGGGTGAGCAAAAACAGGAAGGCAAAATGCCGCAAAAAAGGGAA
TAAGGGCGACACGGAAATGTTGAATACTCATACTCTTCCTTTTTCAATATTATTGAAGCATTTATCAGGG
TTATTGTCTCATGAGCGGATACATATTTGAATGTATTTAGAAAAATAAACAAATAGGGGTTCCGCGCACA
TTTCCCCGAAAAGTGCCACCTGACGTCGACGGATCGGGAGATCTCCCGATCCCCTATGGTGCACTCTCAG
TACAATCTGCTCTGATGCCGCATAGTTAAGCCAGTATCTGCTCCCTGCTTGTGTGTTGGAGGTCGCTGAG
TAGTGCGCGAGCAAAATTTAAGCTACAACAAGGCAAGGCTTGACCGACAATTGCATGAAGAATCTGCTTA
GGGTTAGGCGTTTTGCGCTGCTTCGCGATGTACGGGCCAGATATACGCGTTGACATTGATTATTGACTAG
TTATTAATAGTAATCAATTACGGGGTCATTAGTTCATAGCCCATATATGGAGTTCCGCGTTACATAACTT
ACGGTAAATGGCCCGCCTGGCTGACCGCCCAACGACCCCCGCCCATTGACGTCAATAATGACGTATGTTC
CCATAGTAACGCCAATAGGGACTTTCCATTGACGTCAATGGGTGGAGTATTTACGGTAAACTGCCCACTT
GGCAGTACATCAAGTGTATCATATGCCAAGTACGCCCCCTATTGACGTCAATGACGGTAAATGGCCCGCC
TGGCATTATGCCCAGTACATGACCTTATGGGACTTTCCTACTTGGCAGTACATCTACGTATTAGTCATCG
CTATTACCATGGTGATGCGGTTTTGGCAGTACATCAATGGGCGTGGATAGCGGTTTGACTCACGGGGATT
TCCAAGTCTCCACCCCATTGACGTCAATGGGAGTTTGTTTTGGCACCAAAATCAACGGGACTTTCCAAAA
TGTCGTAACAACTCCGCCCCATTGACGCAAATGGGCGGTAGGCGTGTACGGTGGGAGGTCTATATAAGCA
GCGCGTTTTGCCTGTACTGGGTCTCTCTGGTTAGACCAGATCTGAGCCTGGGAGCTCTCTGGCTAACTAG
GGAACCCACTGCTTAAGCCTCAATAAAGCTTGCCTTGAGTGCTTCAAGTAGTGTGTGCCCGTCTGTTGTG
TGACTCTGGTAACTAGAGATCCCTCAGACCCTTTTAGTCAGTGTGGAAAATCTCTAGCAGTGGCGCCCGA
ACAGGGACTTGAAAGCGAAAGGGAAACCAGAGGAGCTCTCTCGACGCAGGACTCGGCTTGCTGAAGCGCG
CACGGCAAGAGGCGAGGGGCGGCGACTGGTGAGTACGCCAAAAATTTTGACTAGCGGAGGCTAGAAGGAG
AGAGATGGGTGCGAGAGCGTCAGTATTAAGCGGGGGAGAATTAGATCGCGATGGGAAAAAATTCGGTTAA
GGCCAGGGGGAAAGAAAAAATATAAATTAAAACATATAGTATGGGCAAGCAGGGAGCTAGAACGATTCGC
AGTTAATCCTGGCCTGTTAGAAACATCAGAAGGCTGTAGACAAATACTGGGACAGCTACAACCATCCCTT
CAGACAGGATCAGAAGAACTTAGATCATTATATAATACAGTAGCAACCCTCTATTGTGTGCATCAAAGGA
TAGAGATAAAAGACACCAAGGAAGCTTTAGACAAGATAGAGGAAGAGCAAAACAAAAGTAAGACCACCGC
ACAGCAAGCGGCCGCTGATCTTCAGACCTGGAGGAGGAGATATGAGGGACAATTGGAGAAGTGAATTATA
TAAATATAAAGTAGTAAAAATTGAACCATTAGGAGTAGCACCCACCAAGGCAAAGAGAAGAGTGGTGCAG
AGAGAAAAAAGAGCAGTGGGAATAGGAGCTTTGTTCCTTGGGTTCTTGGGAGCAGCAGGAAGCACTATGG
GCGCAGCGTCAATGACGCTGACGGTACAGGCCAGACAATTATTGTCTGGTATAGTGCAGCAGCAGAACAA
TTTGCTGAGGGCTATTGAGGCGCAACAGCATCTGTTGCAACTCACAGTCTGGGGCATCAAGCAGCTCCAG
GCAAGAATCCTGGCTGTGGAAAGATACCTAAAGGATCAACAGCTCCTGGGGATTTGGGGTTGCTCTGGAA
AACTCATTTGCACCACTGCTGTGCCTTGGAATGCTAGTTGGAGTAATAAATCTCTGGAACAGATTTGGAA
TCACACGACCTGGATGGAGTGGGACAGAGAAATTAACAATTACACAAGCTTAATACACTCCTTAATTGAA
GAATCGCAAAACCAGCAAGAAAAGAATGAACAAGA
Features (pLannotate 1.2.2; 33 found; start..end, strand, type, name):
    179..279     +  CDS            Rev (fragment): human immunodeficiency virus 1 (HIV-1) Rev protein; rev; enhances nuclear export of unspliced and incompletely spliced viral mRNAs
    329..446     +  misc_feature   cPPT/CTS: central polypurine tract and central termination sequence of HIV-1
    497..737     +  promoter       U6 promoter: RNA polymerase III promoter for human U6 snRNA
    767..842     +  misc_RNA       gRNA scaffold: guide RNA scaffold for the Streptococcus pyogenes CRISPR/Cas9 system
    860..878     +  CDS            small t antigen (fragment): SV40 (simian virus 40) small t antigen
    904..1115    +  promoter       EF-1α core promoter: core promoter for human elongation factor EF-1α
   1140..5243    +  CDS            Cas9: Cas9 (Csn1) endonuclease from the Streptococcus pyogenes Type II CRISPR/Cas system generates RNA-guided double strand breaks in DNA
   5381..5978    +  CDS            PuroR (fragment): puromycin N-acetyltransferase; pac from Streptomyces; confers resistance to puromycin
   5994..6582    +  misc_feature   WPRE: woodchuck hepatitis virus posttranscriptional regulatory element
   6633..6652    +  misc_feature   cPPT/CTS (fragment): central polypurine tract and central termination sequence of HIV-1
   6654..6887    +  LTR            3' LTR (ΔU3): self-inactivating 3' long terminal repeat (LTR) from HIV-1
   6919..7143    +  polyA_signal   bGH poly(A) signal: bovine growth hormone polyadenylation signal
   7147..7168    +  promoter       SV40 promoter (fragment): SV40 enhancer and early promoter
   7189..7617    +  rep_origin     f1 ori (sequence partly withheld): f1 bacteriophage origin of replication; arrow indicates direction of (+) strand synthesis
   7631..7960    +  promoter       SV40 promoter: SV40 enhancer and early promoter
   8008..8055    +  promoter       EM7 promoter: synthetic bacterial promoter&nbsp
   8074..8448    +  CDS            BleoR: antibiotic-binding protein; Sh ble from Streptoalloteichus hindustanus; confers resistance to bleomycin, phleomycin, and Zeocin™
   8458..8583    +  CDS            ble (fragment): BLE_KLEPN - Experimental evidence at protein level: Swiss-Prot protein existence level 1. Binding protein with a strong affinity to the bleomycin family of antibiotics. Binds to CL990; an antimitotic-antibiotic compound. From Klebsiella pneumoniae.
   8578..8699    +  polyA_signal   SV40 poly(A) signal: SV40 polyadenylation signal
   8770..8792    -  protein_bind   lac operator (fragment): The lac repressor binds to the lac operator to inhibit transcription in E. coli. This inhibition can be relieved by adding lactose or isopropyl-β-D-thiogalactopyranoside (IPTG). lac repressor encoded by lacI
   8796..8826    -  promoter       lac promoter: promoter for the E. coli lac operon
   8841..8862    -  protein_bind   CAP binding site: CAP binding activates transcription in the presence of cAMP. E. coli catabolite activator protein
   8875..8967    -  CDS            lacI (fragment): lac repressor; lacI; The lac repressor binds to the lac operator to inhibit transcription in E. coli. This inhibition can be relieved by adding lactose or isopropyl-β-D-thiogalactopyranoside (IPTG).
   9150..9738    -  rep_origin     ori: high-copy-number ColE1/pMB1/pBR322/pUC origin of replication
   9909..10769   -  CDS            AmpR: β-lactamase; bla; confers resistance to ampicillin, carbenicillin, and related antibiotics
  10770..10874   -  promoter       AmpR promoter: bla
  10933..10985   -  misc_feature   bom (fragment): basis of mobility region from pBR322
  11140..11519   +  enhancer       CMV enhancer: human cytomegalovirus immediate early enhancer
  11520..11719   +  promoter       CMV promoter: human cytomegalovirus (CMV) immediate early promoter
  11737..11917   +  LTR            5' LTR (truncated): truncated 5' long terminal repeat (LTR) from HIV-1
  11964..12089   +  misc_feature   HIV-1 Ψ: packaging signal of human immunodeficiency virus type 1
  12073..12436   +  CDS            HIV-1 gag (fragment): gag protein from human immunodeficiency virus 1; gag
  12582..12815   +  misc_feature   RRE: The Rev response element (RRE) of HIV-1 allows for Rev-dependent mRNA export from the nucleus to the cytoplasm.
