[The description below was written by a language model from this plasmid's Addgene catalogue record and pLannotate feature annotations shown in this document.]
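Description:
sgMLST8_3 is an all-in-one lentiviral CRISPR-Cas9 plasmid built on the lentiCRISPRv2 backbone and designed to disrupt the human MLST8 gene (also known as GbetaL, GBL or LST8), which encodes a core subunit of the mTOR complexes. It is propagated in E. coli through a high-copy ColE1/pUC-type origin with ampicillin selection from the bla gene. The record specifies a recombination-deficient strain, as is common for plasmids carrying repeated LTR sequences. An f1 origin and an SV40/EM7-driven bleomycin (Zeocin) resistance cassette also sit in the backbone, outside the viral genome.

The transfer cassette is a third-generation, self-inactivating design. A CMV enhancer/promoter fused to a truncated HIV-1 5' LTR drives genomic RNA production in packaging cells. It is followed by the Ψ packaging signal, a gag fragment, the RRE for Rev-dependent nuclear export, and the cPPT/CTS. The cassette ends with a WPRE to boost transcript expression and a ΔU3 3' LTR. Within this unit, a human U6 Pol III promoter expresses the MLST8-targeting 20-nt spacer joined to the S. pyogenes gRNA scaffold. An EF-1α core promoter drives S. pyogenes Cas9 and a downstream puromycin N-acetyltransferase coding sequence, so transduced mammalian cells can be selected with puromycin. The linker between Cas9 and PuroR is not annotated in the feature table.

The "_3" in the name suggests this is one of several guides against the same gene, though the record does not say so. The associated work concerns the scaffolding role of mLST8 in mTORC2 assembly and mTORC2-dependent tumour growth, consistent with use of this plasmid to generate MLST8 knockout human cell lines.
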