Addgene plasmid #124907: sgMLST8_3
Purpose: Targeting human MLST8 gene by CRISPR-Cas9
Depositing lab: Jin Chen. Depositing organization: Vanderbilt University. Publication: Disruption of the Scaffolding Function of mLST8 Selectively Inhibits mTORC2 Assembly and Function and Suppresses mTORC2-Dependent Tumor Growth In Vivo. Hwang Y, Kim LC, Song W, Edwards DN, Cook RS, Chen J. Cancer Res. 2019 Jul 1;79(13):3178-3184. doi: 10.1158/0008-5472.CAN-18-3658. Epub 2019 May 13. PubMed 31085701.
Backbone
  Vector backbone: lentiCRISPRv2
  Vector type: Lentiviral, CRISPR
  Selectable markers: Puromycin
Growth in bacteria
  Bacterial resistance: Ampicillin, 100 μg/mL
  Growth temperature: 30°C
  Growth strain: NEB Stable
  Copy number: High Copy
Gene/Insert
  Gene/Insert name: MLST8 (alt name: GbetaL)
  gRNA/shRNA sequence: cgccgcccgtgtacatccag
  Species: H. sapiens (human)
  Entrez Gene: MLST8 (a.k.a. GBL, GbetaL, LST8, POP3, WAT1)
  Cloning method: Restriction Enzyme; 5′ cloning site Unknown (unknown if destroyed); 3′ cloning site Unknown (unknown if destroyed)
  Sequencing primers: 5′ hU6-F
Terms and licenses: Academic/Nonprofit Terms; Industry Terms: Not Available to Industry
How to cite: sgMLST8_3 was a gift from Jin Chen (Addgene plasmid # 124907 ; http://n2t.net/addgene:124907 ; RRID:Addgene_124907)
